>Addgene plasmid #219729 | pNK882 | addgene full sequence | sequence record 437067 | Addgene NGS Result
AATGAAACCTTAACGCTATGGAACTCGCCGCCCGACTGGGCTGGCGATGAGCGAAATGTAGTGCTTACGT
TGTCCCGCATTTGGTACAGCGCAGTAACCGGCAAAATCGCGCCGAAGGATGTCGCTGCCGACTGGGCAAT
GGAGCGCCTGCCGGCCCAGTATCAGCCCGTCATACTTGAAGCTAGACAGGCTTATCTTGGACAAGAAGAA
GATCGCTTGGCCTCGCGCGCAGATCAGTTGGAAGAATTTGTCCATTACGTAAAAGGCGAGATCACCAAGG
TAGTCGGCAAATAACTGTCAGACCAAGTTTACTCATATATACTTTAGATTGATTTAAAACTTCATTTTTA
ATTTAAAAGGATCTAGGTGAAGATCCTTTTTGATAATCTCATGACCAAAATCCCTTAACGTGAGTTTTCG
TTCCACTGAGCGTCAGACCCCGTAGAAAAGATCAAAGGATCTTCTTGAGATCCTTTTTTTCTGCGCGTAA
TCTGCTGCTTGCAAACAAAAAAACCACCGCTACCAGCGGTGGTTTGTTTGCCGGATCAAGAGCTACCAAC
TCTTTTTCCGAAGGTAACTGGCTTCAGCAGAGCGCAGATACCAAATACTGTTCTTCTAGTGTAGCCGTAG
TTAGGCCACCACTTCAAGAACTCTGTAGCACCGCCTACATACCTCGCTCTGCTAATCCTGTTACCAGTGG
CTGCTGCCAGTGGCGATAAGTCGTGTCTTACCGGGTTGGACTCAAGACGATAGTTACCGGATAAGGCGCA
GCGGTCGGGCTGAACGGGGGGTTCGTGCACACAGCCCAGCTTGGAGCGAACGACCTACACCGAACTGAGA
TACCTACAGCGTGAGCTATGAGAAAGCGCCACGCTTCCCGAAGGGAGAAAGGCGGACAGGTATCCGGTAA
GCGGCAGGGTCGGAACAGGAGAGCGCACGAGGGAGCTTCCAGGGGGAAACGCCTGGTATCTTTATAGTCC
TGTCGGGTTTCGCCACCTCTGACTTGAGCGTCGATTTTTGTGATGCTCGTCAGGGGGGCGGAGCCTATGG
AAAAACGCCAGCAACGCGGCCTTTTTACGGTTCCTGGCCTTTTGCTGGCCTTTTGCTCACATGTTCTTTC
CTGCGTTATCCCCTGATTCTGTGGATAACCGTATTACCGCCTTTGAGTGAGCTGATACCGCTCGCCGCAG
CCGAACGACCGAGCGCAGCGAGTCAGTGAGCGAGGAAGCGGAAGAGCGCCCAATACGCAAACCGCCTCTC
CCCGCGCGTTGGCCGATTCATTAATCACTCTGTGGTCTCAGGAGGCGTGTCGTTTTAGTGAGGATGACGT
AAGCCATGACGTCTAGCTAGGAGGACCGATGCTGATCTTGCCTATCGAAAGGACAGTAACTTGTGTACAG
GTGGTGGAGCACGACAGGTACTTGTGTACAGGGCTCGTGGGAGCCACCACGATGCTGACAGCCACTTGTG
TATTAGGTTGTCTGCACCTCACATGTAGGCTTGAAGCATCTTCCTCAGCTTAGCAAGACCTCTACAAAAC
TGGTCTGACGTAAGGGATGACGCACATACAGGGCTCACTGCTAGGAGGACTATATAAGGTTTTGCTATTC
ATTGAAAGCAGTAGTGACTGATTTGTATATATACTTGAGACCACGAAGTGGCTCTTCAGTGGACGAAAGG
GCCTCGTGATACGCCTATTTTTATAGGTTAATGTCATGATAATAATGGTTTCTTAGACGTCAGGTGGCAC
TTTTCGGGGAAATGTGCGCGGAACCCCTATTTGTTTATTTTTCTAAATACATTCAAATATGTATCCGCTC
ATGAGACAATAACCCTGATAAATGCTTCAATAATATTGAAAAAGGAAGAGTATGCGCTCACGCAACTGGT
CCAGAACCTTGACCGAACGCAGCGGTGGTAACGGCGCAGTGGCGGTTTTCATGGCTTGTTATGACTGTTT
TTTTTTGGGGTACAGTCTATGCCTCGGGCATCCAAGCAGCAAGCGCGTTACGCCGTGGGTCGATGTTTGA
TGTTATGGAGCAGCAACGATGTTACGCAGCAGGGCAGTCGCCCTAAAACAAAGTTAAACATCATGAGGGA
AGCGGTGATCGCCGAAGTATCGACTCAACTATCAGAGGTAGTTGGCGTCATCGAGCGCCATCTCGAACCG
ACGTTGCTGGCCGTACATTTGTACGGCTCCGCAGTGGATGGCGGCCTGAAGCCACACAGCGATATTGATT
TGCTGGTTACGGTGACCGTAAGGCTTGATGAAACAACGCGGCGAGCTTTGATCAACGACCTTTTGGAAAC
TTCGGCTTCCCCTGGAGAGAGCGAGATTCTCCGCGCTGTAGAAGTCACCATTGTTGTGCACGACGACATC
ATTCCGTGGCGTTATCCAGCTAAGCGCGAACTGCAATTTGGAGAATGGCAGCGCAATGACATTCTTGCAG
GTATCTTCGAGCCAGCCACGATCGACATTGATCTGGCTATCTTGCTGACAAAAGCAAGAGAACATAGCGT
TGCCTTGGTAGGTCCAGCGGCGGAGGAACTCTTTGATCCGGTTCCTGAACAGGATCTATTTGAGGCGCTA
Features (pLannotate 1.2.2; 7 found; start..end, strand, type, name):
    465..1053    +  rep_origin     ori: high-copy-number ColE1/pMB1/pBR322/pUC origin of replication
   1236..1285    +  CDS            lacI (fragment): lac repressor; lacI; The lac repressor binds to the lac operator to inhibit transcription in E. coli. This inhibition can be relieved by adding lactose or isopropyl-β-D-thiogalactopyranoside (IPTG).
   1545..1566    +  promoter       CaMV 35S promoter (fragment): strong constitutive promoter from cauliflower mosaic virus
   1767..1871    +  promoter       AmpR promoter: bla
   1862..1942    -  CDS            int (fragment): INT2_ECOLX - Protein inferred from homology: Swiss-Prot protein existence level 3. Putative integrase believed to be involved in the insertion of antibiotic resistance genes into plasmids and transposons. From Escherichia coli.
   2030..2086    +  CDS            GmR (fragment): gentamycin acetyltransferase; aacC1; confers resistance to gentamycin
   2093..291     +  CDS            aadA (across the origin): S3AD_ECOLX - Experimental evidence at protein level: Swiss-Prot protein existence level 1. Mediates bacterial resistance to the antibiotics streptomycin and spectinomycin. From Escherichia coli.
