[The description below was written by a language model from this plasmid's Addgene catalogue record and pLannotate feature annotations shown in this document.]
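Description:
pNK882 is a small (about 2.6 kb) MoClo-compatible Level 0 part plasmid that stores a single plant promoter module, the synthetic promoter MinSyn159x, for use in hierarchical Golden Gate assembly. The backbone is described as a Level 0 promoter-type acceptor of roughly 2.25 kb. It replicates in E. coli from a high-copy ColE1/pUC-type origin and is selected with spectinomycin through an aadA aminoglycoside adenylyltransferase gene, which in the sequenced record spans the numbering origin of the circular map. An AmpR (bla) promoter annotated just upstream may contribute to expression of the marker. The short integrase and gentamicin acetyltransferase fragments nearby are probably remnants of the integron context from which such aadA cassettes are commonly derived, not functional genes. The short lacI fragment is likewise a partial match with no functional role indicated by the record.

The payload is a 337 bp synthetic sequence inserted by BbsI-based cloning, with both BbsI sites destroyed in the process, as is typical when a part is domesticated into a Level 0 acceptor. The feature table does not annotate the promoter as a whole. It detects only a roughly 20 bp match to the CaMV 35S promoter in the region where the insert would be expected, which may reflect a 35S-derived element within the synthetic design, though the record does not describe the promoter's composition. The plasmid carries no coding sequence, terminator or plant selection marker, so it is not itself an expression vector. It serves as a promoter donor to be combined with other Level 0 parts into plant transcription units, and it belongs to a set used for the systematic comparison of plant promoters in Nicotiana expression systems.
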