Addgene plasmid #219729: pNK882
Purpose: MoClo-compatible Level 0 - promoter vector carrying promoter MinSyn159x
Depositing lab: Alexander Mishin. Depositing organization: Planta LLC. Publication: Systematic Comparison of Plant Promoters in Nicotiana spp. Expression Systems. Shakhova ES, Markina NM, Mitiouchkina T, Bugaeva EN, Karataeva TA, Palkina KA, Fakhranurova LI, Yampolsky IV, Sarkisyan KS, Mishin AS. Int J Mol Sci. 2022 Dec 6;23(23):15441. doi: 10.3390/ijms232315441. PubMed 36499768.
Backbone
  Vector backbone: Level 0 - promoter -like
  Backbone size w/o insert (bp): 2251
  Vector type: Plant Expression, Synthetic Biology
Growth in bacteria
  Bacterial resistance: Spectinomycin, 50 μg/mL
  Growth temperature: 37°C
  Growth strain: DH5alpha
  Copy number: High Copy
Gene/Insert
  Gene/Insert name: promoter MinSyn159x
  Species: Synthetic
  Insert size (bp): 337
  Promoter: MinSyn159x
  Cloning method: Restriction Enzyme; 5′ cloning site BbsI (destroyed during cloning); 3′ cloning site BbsI (destroyed during cloning)
  Sequencing primers: 5′ gagcgaggaagcggaagagcgccc; 3′ accattattatcatgacattaacc
Terms and licenses: Academic/Nonprofit Terms; Industry Terms: Not Available to Industry
How to cite: pNK882 was a gift from Alexander Mishin (Addgene plasmid # 219729 ; http://n2t.net/addgene:219729 ; RRID:Addgene_219729)
